>Addgene plasmid #66413 | HTR5-Tango | depositor partial sequence | sequence record 113439 | empty Tango
GACGGATCGGGAGATCTCCCGATCCCCTATGGTGCACTCTCAGTACAATCTGCTCTGATGCCGCATAGTT
AAGCCAGTATCTGCTCCCTGCTTGTGTGTTGGAGGTCGCTGAGTAGTGCGCGAGCAAAATTTAAGCTACA
ACAAGGCAAGGCTTGACCGACAATTGCATGAAGAATCTGCTTAGGGTTAGGCGTTTTGCGCTGCTTCGCG
ATGTACGGGCCAGATATACGCGTTGACATTGATTATTGACTAGTTATTAATAGTAATCAATTACGGGGTC
ATTAGTTCATAGCCCATATATGGAGTTCCGCGTTACATAACTTACGGTAAATGGCCCGCCTGGCTGACCG
CCCAACGACCCCCGCCCATTGACGTCAATAATGACGTATGTTCCCATAGTAACGCCAATAGGGACTTTCC
ATTGACGTCAATGGGTGGAGTATTTACGGTAAACTGCCCACTTGGCAGTACATCAAGTGTATCATATGCC
AAGTACGCCCCCTATTGACGTCAATGACGGTAAATGGCCCGCCTGGCATTATGCCCAGTACATGACCTTA
TGGGACTTTCCTACTTGGCAGTACATCTACGTATTAGTCATCGCTATTACCATGGTGATGCGGTTTTGGC
AGTACATCAATGGGCGTGGATAGCGGTTTGACTCACGGGGATTTCCAAGTCTCCACCCCATTGACGTCAA
TGGGAGTTTGTTTTGGCACCAAAATCAACGGGACTTTCCAAAATGTCGTAACAACTCCGCCCCATTGACG
CAAATGGGCGGTAGGCGTGTACGGTGGGAGGTCTATATAAGCAGAGCTCTCTGGCTAACTAGAGAACCCA
CTGCTTACTGGCTTATCGAAATTAATACGACTCACTATAGGGAGACCCAAGCTGGCTAGCGTTTAAACTT
AAGCTTGGTACCGAGCTCGGATCCACTAGTCCAGTGTGGTGGAATTCTGCAGATATCCAGCACAGTGGCG
GCCGCGCCACCATGAAGACGATCATCGCCCTGAGCTACATCTTCTGCCTGGTATTCGCCGACTACAAGGA
CGATGATGACGCCAGCATCGATACCGGTGGACGCACCCCACCCAGCCTGGGTCCCCAAGATGAGTCCTGC
ACCACCGCCAGCTCCTCCCTGGCCAAGGACACTTCATCGACCGGTGAGAACCTGTACTTCCAGCTAAGAT
TAGATAAAAGTAAAGTGATTAACAGCGCATTAGAGCTGCTTAATGAGGTCGGAATCGAAGGTTTAACAAC
CCGTAAACTCGCCCAGAAGCTAGGTGTAGAGCAGCCTACATTGTATTGGCATGTAAAAAATAAGCGGGCT
TTGCTCGACGCCTTAGCCATTGAGATGTTAGATAGGCACCATACTCACTTTTGCCCTTTAGAAGGGGAAA
GCTGGCAAGATTTTTTACGTAATAACGCTAAAAGTTTTAGATGTGCTTTACTAAGTCATCGCGATGGAGC
AAAAGTACATTTAGGTACACGGCCTACAGAAAAACAGTATGAAACTCTCGAAAATCAATTAGCCTTTTTA
TGCCAACAAGGTTTTTCACTAGAGAATGCATTATATGCACTCAGCGCTGTGGGGCATTTTACTTTAGGTT
GCGTATTGGAAGATCAAGAGCATCAAGTCGCTAAAGAAGAAAGGGAAACACCTACTACTGATAGTATGCC
GCCATTATTACGACAAGCTATCGAATTATTTGATCACCAAGGTGCAGAGCCAGCCTTCTTATTCGGCCTT
GAATTGATCATATGCGGATTAGAAAAACAACTTAAATGTGAAAGTGGGTCCGCGTACAGCCGCGCGCGTA
CGAAAAACAATTACGGGTCTACCATCGAGGGCCTGCTCGATCTCCCGGACGACGACGCCCCCGAAGAGGC
GGGGCTGGCGGCTCCGCGCCTGTCCTTTCTCCCCGCGGGACACACGCGCAGACTGTCGACGGCCCCCCCG
ACCGATGTCAGCCTGGGGGACGAGCTCCACTTAGACGGCGAGGACGTGGCGATGGCGCATGCCGACGCGC
TAGACGATTTCGATCTGGACATGTTGGGGGACGGGGATTCCCCGGGTCCGGGATTTACCCCCCACGACTC
CGCCCCCTACGGCGCTCTGGATATGGCCGACTTCGAGTTTGAGCAGATGTTTACCGATGCCCTTGGAATT
GACGAGTACGGTGGGTAGCTCGAGTCTAGAGGGCCCGTTTAAACCCGCTGATCAGCCTCGACTGTGCCTT
CTAGTTGCCAGCCATCTGTTGTTTGCCCCTCCCCCGTGCCTTCCTTGACCCTGGAAGGTGCCACTCCCAC
TGTCCTTTCCTAATAAAATGAGGAAATTGCATCGCATTGTCTGAGTAGGTGTCATTCTATTCTGGGGGGT
GGGGTGGGGCAGGACAGCAAGGGGGAGGATTGGGAAGACAATAGCAGGCATGCTGGGGATGCGGTGGGCT
CTATGGCTTCTGAGGCGGAAAGAACCAGCTGGGGCTCTAGGGGGTATCCCC
[124 nt withheld, positions 2502-2625]
C
[91 nt withheld, positions 2627-2717]
A
[49 nt withheld, positions 2719-2767]
CCTTTGACGTTGGAGTCCACGTTCTTT
[37 nt withheld, positions 2795-2831]
ACCCTATCTCGGTCTATTCTTTTGATTTATAAGGGATTTTGCCGATTTCGGCCTATTGGTTAAAAAATGA
GCTGATTTAACAAAAATTTAACGCGAATTAATTCTGTGGAATGTGTGTCAGTTAGGGTGTGGAAAGTCCC
CAGGCTCCCCAGCAGGCAGAAGTATGCAAAGCATGCATCTCAATTAGTCAGCAACCAGGTGTGGAAAGTC
CCCAGGCTCCCCAGCAGGCAGAAGTATGCAAAGCATGCATCTCAATTAGTCAGCAACCATAGTCCCGCCC
CTAACTCCGCCCATCCCGCCCCTAACTCCGCCCAGTTCCGCCCATTCTCCGCCCCATGGCTGACTAATTT
TTTTTATTTATGCAGAGGCCGAGGCCGCCTCTGCCTCTGAGCTATTCCAGAAGTAGTGAGGAGGCTTTTT
TGGAGGCCTAGGCTTTTGCAAAAAGCTCCCGGGAGCTTGTATATCCATTTTCGGATCTGATCAAGAGACA
GGATGAGGATCGTTTCGCATGATTGAACAAGATGGATTGCACGCAGGTTCTCCGGCCGCTTGGGTGGAGA
GGCTATTCGGCTATGACTGGGCACAACAGACAATCGGCTGCTCTGATGCCGCCGTGTTCCGGCTGTCAGC
GCAGGGGCGCCCGGTTCTTTTTGTCAAGACCGACCTGTCCGGTGCCCTGAATGAACTGCAGGACGAGGCA
GCGCGGCTATCGTGGCTGGCCACGACGGGCGTTCCTTGCGCAGCTGTGCTCGACGTTGTCACTGAAGCGG
GAAGGGACTGGCTGCTATTGGGCGAAGTGCCGGGGCAGGATCTCCTGTCATCTCACCTTGCTCCTGCCGA
GAAAGTATCCATCATGGCTGATGCAATGCGGCGGCTGCATACGCTTGATCCGGCTACCTGCCCATTCGAC
CACCAAGCGAAACATCGCATCGAGCGAGCACGTACTCGGATGGAAGCCGGTCTTGTCGATCAGGATGATC
TGGACGAAGAGCATCAGGGGCTCGCGCCAGCCGAACTGTTCGCCAGGCTCAAGGCGCGCATGCCCGACGG
CGAGGATCTCGTCGTGACCCATGGCGATGCCTGCTTGCCGAATATCATGGTGGAAAATGGCCGCTTTTCT
GGATTCATCGACTGTGGCCGGCTGGGTGTGGCGGACCGCTATCAGGACATAGCGTTGGCTACCCGTGATA
TTGCTGAAGAGCTTGGCGGCGAATGGGCTGACCGCTTCCTCGTGCTTTACGGTATCGCCGCTCCCGATTC
GCAGCGCATCGCCTTCTATCGCCTTCTTGACGAGTTCTTCTGAGCGGGACTCTGGGGTTCGAAATGACCG
ACCAAGCGACGCCCAACCTGCCATCACGAGATTTCGATTCCACCGCCGCCTTCTATGAAAGGTTGGGCTT
CGGAATCGTTTTCCGGGACGCCGGCTGGATGATCCTCCAGCGCGGGGATCTCATGCTGGAGTTCTTCGCC
CACCCCAACTTGTTTATTGCAGCTTATAATGGTTACAAATAAAGCAATAGCATCACAAATTTCACAAATA
AAGCATTTTTTTCACTGCATTCTAGTTGTGGTTTGTCCAAACTCATCAATGTATCTTATCATGTCTGTAT
ACCGTCGACCTCTAGCTAGAGCTTGGCGTAATCATGGTCATAGCTGTTTCCTGTGTGAAATTGTTATCCG
CTCACAATTCCACACAACATACGAGCCGGAAGCATAAAGTGTAAAGCCTGGGGTGCCTAATGAGTGAGCT
AACTCACATTAATTGCGTTGCGCTCACTGCCCGCTTTCCAGTCGGGAAACCTGTCGTGCCAGCTGCATTA
ATGAATCGGCCAACGCGCGGGGAGAGGCGGTTTGCGTATTGGGCGCTCTTCCGCTTCCTCGCTCACTGAC
TCGCTGCGCTCGGTCGTTCGGCTGCGGCGAGCGGTATCAGCTCACTCAAAGGCGGTAATACGGTTATCCA
CAGAATCAGGGGATAACGCAGGAAAGAACATGTGAGCAAAAGGCCAGCAAAAGGCCAGGAACCGTAAAAA
GGCCGCGTTGCTGGCGTTTTTCCATAGGCTCCGCCCCCCTGACGAGCATCACAAAAATCGACGCTCAAGT
CAGAGGTGGCGAAACCCGACAGGACTATAAAGATACCAGGCGTTTCCCCCTGGAAGCTCCCTCGTGCGCT
CTCCTGTTCCGACCCTGCCGCTTACCGGATACCTGTCCGCCTTTCTCCCTTCGGGAAGCGTGGCGCTTTC
TCATAGCTCACGCTGTAGGTATCTCAGTTCGGTGTAGGTCGTTCGCTCCAAGCTGGGCTGTGTGCACGAA
CCCCCCGTTCAGCCCGACCGCTGCGCCTTATCCGGTAACTATCGTCTTGAGTCCAACCCGGTAAGACACG
ACTTATCGCCACTGGCAGCAGCCACTGGTAACAGGATTAGCAGAGCGAGGTATGTAGGCGGTGCTACAGA
GTTCTTGAAGTGGTGGCCTAACTACGGCTACACTAGAAGAACAGTATTTGGTATCTGCGCTCTGCTGAAG
CCAGTTACCTTCGGAAAAAGAGTTGGTAGCTCTTGATCCGGCAAACAAACCACCGCTGGTAGCGGTTTTT
TTGTTTGCAAGCAGCAGATTACGCGCAGAAAAAAAGGATCTCAAGAAGATCCTTTGATCTTTTCTACGGG
GTCTGACGCTCAGTGGAACGAAAACTCACGTTAAGGGATTTTGGTCATGAGATTATCAAAAAGGATCTTC
ACCTAGATCCTTTTAAATTAAAAATGAAGTTTTAAATCAATCTAAAGTATATATGAGTAAACTTGGTCTG
ACAGTTACCAATGCTTAATCAGTGAGGCACCTATCTCAGCGATCTGTCTATTTCGTTCATCCATAGTTGC
CTGACTCCCCGTCGTGTAGATAACTACGATACGGGAGGGCTTACCATCTGGCCCCAGTGCTGCAATGATA
CCGCGAGACCCACGCTCACCGGCTCCAGATTTATCAGCAATAAACCAGCCAGCCGGAAGGGCCGAGCGCA
GAAGTGGTCCTGCAACTTTATCCGCCTCCATCCAGTCTATTAATTGTTGCCGGGAAGCTAGAGTAAGTAG
TTCGCCAGTTAATAGTTTGCGCAACGTTGTTGCCATTGCTACAGGCATCGTGGTGTCACGCTCGTCGTTT
GGTATGGCTTCATTCAGCTCCGGTTCCCAACGATCAAGGCGAGTTACATGATCCCCCATGTTGTGCAAAA
AAGCGGTTAGCTCCTTCGGTCCTCCGATCGTTGTCAGAAGTAAGTTGGCCGCAGTGTTATCACTCATGGT
TATGGCAGCACTGCATAATTCTCTTACTGTCATGCCATCCGTAAGATGCTTTTCTGTGACTGGTGAGTAC
TCAACCAAGTCATTCTGAGAATAGTGTATGCGGCGACCGAGTTGCTCTTGCCCGGCGTCAATACGGGATA
ATACCGCGCCACATAGCAGAACTTTAAAAGTGCTCATCATTGGAAAACGTTCTTCGGGGCGAAAACTCTC
AAGGATCTTACCGCTGTTGAGATCCAGTTCGATGTAACCCACTCGTGCACCCAACTGATCTTCAGCATCT
TTTACTTTCACCAGCGTTTCTGGGTGAGCAAAAACAGGAAGGCAAAATGCCGCAAAAAAGGGAATAAGGG
CGACACGGAAATGTTGAATACTCATACTCTTCCTTTTTCAATATTATTGAAGCATTTATCAGGGTTATTG
TCTCATGAGCGGATACATATTTGAATGTATTTAGAAAAATAAACAAATAGGGGTTCCGCGCACATTTCCC
CGAAAAGTGCCACCTGACGTC
