>Addgene plasmid #66413 | HTR5-Tango | depositor partial sequence | sequence record 113440 | HTR5
ATGGACCTGCCCGTCAACTTGACGAGTTTCAGTCTGTCCACTCCAAGTCCTCTTGAGACTAATCACTCTC
TTGGAAAGGACGACTTGAGGCCTTCCAGCCCTCTCCTCTCCGTGTTTGGGGTGCTGATTCTTACCCTGCT
CGGATTTCTGGTAGCCGCTACTTTCGCATGGAACCTGTTGGTGCTGGCAACCATTCTCCGCGTGCGGACA
TTCCACAGGGTTCCCCATAATCTTGTGGCATCCATGGCAGTGAGTGACGTACTGGTAGCAGCACTGGTGA
TGCCTCTTTCTCTCGTCCATGAACTCAGCGGGCGGAGATGGCAGCTTGGACGAAGACTTTGTCAGTTGTG
GATTGCATGTGACGTACTTTGCTGTACTGCTTCCATTTGGAATGTCACCGCCATTGCCCTTGACCGCTAC
TGGTCCATCACTCGCCATATGGAGTATACCTTGAGGACCCGAAAATGTGTCTCCAATGTTATGATCGCTC
TGACCTGGGCCCTGAGCGCTGTGATCAGCCTTGCGCCGCTGCTTTTCGGATGGGGAGAGACATATTCAGA
GGGATCAGAGGAATGCCAGGTCAGTCGGGAGCCTTCCTATGCGGTGTTTAGCACTGTCGGCGCTTTTTAT
CTCCCACTGTGTGTCGTGCTGTTCGTCTATTGGAAAATTTATAAGGCTGCCAAGTTTCGGGTAGGAAGCC
GGAAAACGAACTCCGTGAGCCCGATCAGTGAAGCTGTGGAAGTGAAGGACTCTGCTAAGCAGCCACAGAT
GGTGTTCACGGTCAGGCATGCCACTGTGACATTCCAGCCCGAAGGGGACACCTGGAGAGAACAGAAAGAA
CAGAGGGCAGCCCTGATGGTCGGGATCCTGATCGGTGTGTTTGTCCTCTGCTGGATACCCTTCTTCCTGA
CAGAACTTATCAGCCCCCTCTGTAGCTGTGACATTCCCGCTATTTGGAAAAGCATCTTTCTGTGGCTTGG
ATACAGTAACTCTTTTTTCAATCCTCTGATATACACAGCATTCAATAAAAACTACAACTCCGCATTCAAA
AATTTCTTTTCACGGCAGCAT
