>Addgene plasmid #66413 | HTR5-Tango | addgene partial sequence | sequence record 120350 | CMV-F 5'-CGCAAATGGGCGGTAGGCGTG-3'
GCTCTCTGGCTAACTAGAGAACCCACTGCCTTACTGGCTTATCGAAATTAATACGACTCACTATAGGGAG
ACCCAAGCTGGCTAGCGTTTAAACTTAAGCTTGGTACCGAGCTCGGATCCACTAGTCCAGTGTGGTGGAA
TTCTGCAGATATCCAGCACAGTGGCGGCCGCGCCACCATGAAGACGATCATCGCCCTGAGCTACATCTTC
TGCCTGGTATTCGCCGACTACAAGGACGATGATGACGCCAGCATCGATATGGACCTGCCCGTCAACTTGA
CGAGTTTCAGTCTGTCCACTCCAAGTCCTCTTGAGACTAATCACTCTCTTGGAAAGGACGACTTGAGGCC
TTCCAGCCCTCTCCTCTCCGTGTTTGGGGTGCTGATTCTTACCCTGCTCGGATTTCTGGTAGCCGCTACT
TTCGCATGGAACCTGTTGGTGCTGGCAACCATTCTCCGCGTGCGGACATTCCACAGGGTTCCCCATAATC
TTGTGGCATCCATGGCAGTGAGTGACGTACTGGTAGCAGCACTGGTGATGCCTCTTTCTCTCGTCCATGA
ACTCAGCGGGCGGAGATGGCAGCTTGGACGAAGACTTTGTCAGTTGTGGATTGCATGTGACGTACTTTGC
TGTACTGCTTCCATTTGGAATGTCACCGCCATTGCCCTTGACCGCTACTGGTCCATCACTCGCCATATGG
AGTATACCTTGAGGACCCGAAAATGTGTCTCCAATGTTATGATCGCTCTGACCTGGGCCCTGAGCGCTGT
GATCAGCCTTGCGCCGCTGCTTTTCGGATGGGGAGAGACATATTCAGAGGGATCAGAGGAATGCCAGGTC
AGTCGGGAGCCTTCCTATGCGGTGTTTAGCACTGTCGGCGCTTTTTATCTCCCACTG
