>Addgene plasmid #66413 | HTR5-Tango | addgene partial sequence | sequence record 120351 | Tet-R 5'-GGCGAGTTTACGGGTTGTTA-3'
GCTCTAATGCGCTGTTAATCACTTTACTTTTATCTAATCTTAGCTGGAAGTACAGGTTCTCACCGGTCGA
TGAAGTGTCCTTGGCCAGGGAGGAGCTGGCGGTGGTGCAGGACTCATCTTGGGGACCCAGGCTGGGTGGG
GTGCGTCCACCGGTATCGATATGCTGCCGTGAAAAGAAATTTTTGAATGCGGAGTTGTAGTTTTTATTGA
ATGCTGTGTATATCAGAGGATTGAAAAAAGAGTTACTGTATCCAAGCCACAGAAAGATGCTTTTCCAAAT
AGCGGGAATGTCACAGCTACAGAGGGGGCTGATAAGTTCTGTCAGGAAGAAGGGTATCCAGCAGAGGACA
AACACACCGATCAGGATCCCGACCATCAGGGCTGCCCTCTGTTCTTTCTGTTCTCTCCAGGTGTCCCCTT
CGGGCTGGAATGTCACAGTGGCATGCCTGACCGTGAACACCATCTGTGGCTGCTTAGCAGAGTCCTTCAC
TTCCACAGCTTCACTGATCGGGCTCACGGAGTTCGTTTTCCGGCTTCCTACCCGAAACTTGGCAGCCTTA
TAAATTTTCCAATAGACGAACAGCACGACACACAGTGGGAGATAAAAAGCGCCGACAGTGCTAAACACCG
CATAGGAAGGCTCCCGACTGACCTGGCATTCCTCTGATCCCTCTGAATATGTCTCTCCCCATCCGAAAAG
CAGCGGCGCAAGGCTGATCACAGCGCTCAGGGCCCAGGTCAGAGCGATCATAACATTGGAGACACATTTT
CGGGTCCTCAAGGTATACTCCATATGGCGAGTGATGGACCAGTAGCGGTCAAGGGCAATGGCGGTGACAT
TCCAAATGGAAGCAGTACAGCAAAGTACGTCACATGCAATCCACAACTGACAAAGTCTTCGTCCAAGCTG
CCATCTCCGCCCGCTGAGTTCATGGACGAGAGAAAGAGGCATCACCAGTGCTGCTACCAGTACGTCACTC
ACTG
