[The description below was written by a language model from this plasmid's Addgene catalogue record.]
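Description:
HTR5-Tango is a mammalian expression plasmid from the PRESTO-Tango collection, a set of G protein-coupled receptor constructs built for parallel screening of receptor activation through a transcriptional readout. It is based on an "empty Tango" backbone of about 6.6 kb that was originally derived from pcDNA3.1(+). The plasmid is maintained at high copy in E. coli under ampicillin selection. It also carries a neomycin resistance marker, so transfected mammalian cells can be selected with G418.

The insert is a roughly 1.07 kb human HTR5 coding sequence, a serotonin receptor gene, expressed from the CMV promoter. It was cloned by restriction digestion between a preserved NotI site at the 5′ end and a 3′ site recorded as XhoI. The backbone supplies an N-terminal FLAG tag, which is commonly used to detect receptor expression. The depositor comments indicate that a tTA (tetracycline transactivator) sequence lies downstream of the receptor. They also note that most vectors in the series carry an XbaI site rather than XhoI after tTA, so the identity of that site in this plasmid is uncertain.

The stated assay principle is transcriptional activation following arrestin translocation: arrestin recruitment to the activated receptor is converted into tTA-driven reporter expression. The record does not detail the linker, any protease cleavage site or other elements between receptor and tTA, and no feature table is provided. The construct was produced under a programme that generates research tools for understudied members of druggable protein families. It is intended for profiling ligands at this receptor.
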