Addgene plasmid #66413: HTR5-Tango
Purpose: Expression of G protein-coupled receptors for PRESTO-Tango: parallel receptorome expression and screening via transcriptional output, with transcriptional activation following arrestin translocation
Depositing lab: Bryan Roth. Publication: PRESTO-Tango as an open-source resource for interrogation of the druggable human GPCRome. Kroeze WK, Sassano MF, Huang XP, Lansu K, McCorvy JD, Giguere PM, Sciaky N, Roth BL. Nat Struct Mol Biol. 2015 May;22(5):362-9. doi: 10.1038/nsmb.3014. Epub 2015 Apr 20. PubMed 25895059.
Backbone
  Vector backbone: empty Tango
  Backbone size w/o insert (bp): 6632
  Vector type: Mammalian Expression
  Selectable markers: Neomycin (select with G418)
Growth in bacteria
  Bacterial resistance: Ampicillin, 100 μg/mL
  Growth temperature: 37°C
  Growth strain: DH5alpha
  Copy number: High Copy
Gene/Insert
  Gene/Insert name: HTR5
  Species: H. sapiens (human)
  Insert size (bp): 1071
  Promoter: CMV
  Tag / fusion protein: FLAG (N terminal on backbone)
  Cloning method: Restriction Enzyme; 5′ cloning site NotI (not destroyed); 3′ cloning site XhoI (unknown if destroyed)
  Sequencing primers: 5′ CMV-F; 3′ Tet-R
Terms and licenses: Academic/Nonprofit Terms; Industry Terms: Not Available to Industry
Depositor comments: Please note: Most of the PRESTO-Tango vectors do not contain the XhoI cut site downstream of the tTA sequence and instead carry an XbaI site. If you need to perform an XhoI digest we recommend sequencing with a forward primer at the C-terminus of tTA to determine which of the two sites is present. Suggested primer: 5-gagctccacttagacggcgagg-3. Original backbone was pcDNA3.1(+). These plasmids were generated as part of the Illuminating the Druggable Genome (IDG) program sponsored by the NIH Common Fund. The goal of this program is to identify, gather, and distribute information and resources for proteins that currently are not well-studied yet belong to commonly drug-targeted protein families: protein kinases, non-olfactory G-protein coupled receptors (GPCRs), and ion channels. The IDG program is designed to develop fundamental research tools for understudied proteins, elucidate their function, and disseminate the IDG-related resources and data to the greater scientific community.
How to cite: HTR5-Tango was a gift from Bryan Roth (Addgene plasmid # 66413 ; http://n2t.net/addgene:66413 ; RRID:Addgene_66413)
